>Addgene plasmid #191949 | pSilencer-Opa1 KO | addgene full sequence | sequence record 379580 | Addgene NGS Result
CTGTCAGACCAAGTTTACTCATATATACTTTAGATTGATTTAAAACTTCATTTTTAATTTAAAAGGATCT
AGGTGAAGATCCTTTTTGATAATCTCATGACCAAAATCCCTTAACGTGAGTTTTCGTTCCACTGAGCGTC
AGACCCCGTAGAAAAGATCAAAGGATCTTCTTGAGATCCTTTTTTTCTGCGCGTAATCTGCTGCTTGCAA
ACAAAAAAACCACCGCTACCAGCGGTGGTTTTTTTGCCGGATCAAGAGCTACCAACTCTTTTTCCGAAGG
TAACTGGCTTCAGCAGAGCGCAGATACCAAATACTGTTCTTCTAGTGTAGCCGTAGTTAGGCCACCACTT
CAAGAACTCTGTAGCACCGCCTACATACCTCGCTCTGCTAATCCTGTTACCAGTGGCTGCTGCCAGTGGC
GATAAGTCGTGTCTTACCGGGTTGGACTCAAGACGATAGTTACCGGATAAGGCGCAGCGGTCGGGCTGAA
CGGGGGGTTCGTGCACACAGCCCAGCTTGGAGCGAACGACCTACACCGAACTGAGATACCTACAGCGTGA
GCTATGAGAAAGCGCCACGCTTCCCGAAGGGAGAAAGGCGGACAGGTATCCGGTAAGCGGCAGGGTCGGA
ACAGGAGAGCGCACGAGGGAGCTTCCAGGGGGAAACGCCTGGTATCTTTATAGTCCTGTCGGGTTTCGCC
ACCTCTGACTTGAGCGTCGATTTTTGTGATGCTCGTCAGGGGGGCGGAGCCTATGGAAAAACGCCAGCAA
CGCGGCCTTTTTACGGTTCCTGGCCTTTTGCTGGCCTTTTGCTCACATGTTCTTTCCTGCGTTATCCCCT
GATTCTGTGGATAACCGTATTACCGCCTTTGAGTGAGCTGATACCGCTCGCCGCAGCCGAACGACCGAGC
GCAGCGAGTCAGTGAGCGAGGAAGCGGAAGAGCGCCCAATACGCAAACCGCCTCTCCCCGCGCGTTGGCC
GATTCATTAATGCAGCTGGCACGACAGGTTTCCCGACTGGAAAGCGGGCAGTGAGCGCAACGCAATTAAT
GTGAGTTAGCTCACTCATTAGGCACCCCAGGCTTTACACTTTATGCTTCCGGCTCGTATGTTGTGTGGAA
TTGTGAGCGGATAACAATTTCACACAGGAAACAGCTATGACATGATTACGAATTGCAACGATTTAGGTGA
CACTATAGAAGAGAAGGAATTAATACGACTCACTATAGGGAGAGAGAGAGAATTACCCTCACTAAAGGGA
GGAGAAGCATGAATTCCCCAGTGGAAAGACGCGCAGGCAAAACGCACCACGTGACGGAGCGTGACCGCGC
GCCGAGCGCGCGCCAAGGTCGGGCAGGAAGAGGGCCTATTTCCCATGATTCCTTCATATTTGCATATACG
ATACAAGGCTGTTAGAGAGATAATTAGAATTAATTTGACTGTAAACACAAAGATATTAGTACAAAATACG
TGACGTAGAAAGTAATAATTTCTTGGGTAGTTTGCAGTTTTAAAATTATGTTTTAAAATGGACTATCATA
TGCTTACCGTAACTTGAAAGTATTTCGATTTCTTGGGTTTATATATCTTGTGGAAAGGACGCGGGATCCC
GTCATCAGTCTGAGCCAGGTTCAAGAGACCTGGCTCAGACTGATGACTTTTTTGGAAAAGCTTGGCACTG
GCCGTCGTTTTACAACGTCGTGACTGGGAAAACCCTGGCGTTACCCAACTTAATCGCCTTGCAGCACATC
CCCCTTTCGCCAGCTGGCGTAATAGCGAAGAGGCCCGCACCGATCGCCCTTCCCAACAGTTGCGCAGCCT
GAATGGCGAATGGCGCCTGATGCGGTATTTTCTCCTTACGCATCTGTGCGGTATTTCACACCGCATATGG
TGCACTCTCAGTACAATCTGCTCTGATGCCGCATAGTTAAGCCAGCCCCGACACCCGCCAACACCCGCTG
ACGCGCCCTGACGGGCTTGTCTGCTCCCGGCATCCGCTTACAGACAAGCTGTGACCGTCTCCGGGAGCTG
CATGTGTCAGAGGTTTTCACCGTCATCACCGAAACGCGCGAGACGAAAGGGCCTCGTGATACGCCTATTT
TTATAGGTTAATGTCATGATAATAATGGTTTCTTAGACGTCAGGTGGCACTTTTCGGGGAAATGTGCGCG
GAACCCCTATTTGTTTATTTTTCTAAATACATTCAAATATGTATCCGCTCATGAGACAATAACCCTGATA
AATGCTTCAATAATATTCCAGCAGGCAGAAGTATGCAAAGCATGCATCTCAATTAGTTAGCAACCAGGTG
TGGAAAGTCCCCAGGCTCCCCAGCAGGCAGAAGTATGCAAAGCATGCATCTCAATTAGTCAGCAACCATA
GTCCCGCCCCTAACTCCGCCCATCCCGCCCCTAACTCCGCCCAGTTCCGCCCATTCTCCGCCCCATGGCT
GACTAATTTTTTTTATTTATGCAGAGGCCGAGGCCGCCTCTGCCTCTGAGCTATTCCAGAAGTAGTGGGG
AGGCTTTTTTGGAGGCCTAGGCTTTTGCAAAAAGCTCCCGGGAGCTTGTATATCCATTTTCGGATCTGAT
CAGCACGTGATGAAAAAGCCTGAACTCACCGCGACGTCTGTCGAGAAGTTTCTGATCGAAAAGTTCGACA
GCGTCTCCGACCTGATGCAGCTCTCGGAGGGCGAAGAATCTCGTGCTTTCAGCTTCGATGTAGGAGGGCG
TGGATATGTCCTGCGGGTAAATAGCTGCGCCGATGGTTTCTACAAAGATCGTTATGTTTATCGGCACTTT
GCATCGGCCGCGCTCCCGATTCCGGAAGTGCTTGACATTGGGGAATTCAGCGAGAGCCTGACCTATTGCA
TCTCCCGCCGTGCACAGGGTGTCACGTTGCAAGACCTGCCTGAAACCGAACTGCCCGCTGTTCTGCAGCC
GGTCGCGGAGGCCATGGATGCGATCGCTGCGGCCGATCTTAGCCAGACGAGCGGGTTCGGCCCATTCGGA
CCGCAAGGAATCGGTCAATACACTACATGGCGTGATTTCATATGCGCGATTGCTGATCCCCATGTGTATC
ACTGGCAAACTGTGATGGACGACACCGTCAGTGCGTCCGTCGCGCAGGCTCTCGATGAGCTGATGCTTTG
GGCCGAGGACTGCCCCGAAGTCCGGCACCTCGTGCACGCGGATTTCGGCTCCAACAATGTCCTGACGGAC
AATGGCCGCATAACAGCGGTCATTGACTGGAGCGAGGCGATGTTCGGGGATTCCCAATACGAGGTCGCCA
ACATCTTCTTCTGGAGGCCGTGGTTGGCTTGTATGGAGCAGCAGACGCGCTACTTCGAGCGGAGGCATCC
GGAGCTTGCAGGATCGCCGCGGCTCCGGGCGTATATGCTCCGCATTGGTCTTGACCAACTCTATCAGAGC
TTGGTTGACGGCAATTTCGATGATGCAGCTTGGGCGCAGGGTCGATGCGACGCAATCGTCCGATCCGGAG
CCGGGACTGTCGGGCGTACACAAATCGCCCGCAGAAGCGCGGCCGTCTGGACCGATGGCTGTGTAGAAGT
ACTCGCCGATAGTGGAAACCGACGCCCCAGCACTCGTCCGAGGGCAAAGGAATAGCACGTGCTACGAGAT
TTCGATTCCACCGCCGCCTTCTATGAAAGGTTGGGCTTCGGAATCGTTTTCCGGGACGCCGGCTGGATGA
TCCTCCAGCGCGGGGATCTCATGCTGGAGTTCTTCGCCCACCCCAACTTGTTTATTGCAGCTTATAATGG
TTACAAATAAAGCAATAGCATCACAAATTTCACAAATAAAGCATTTTTTTCACTGCATTCTAGTTGTGGT
TTGTCCAAACTCATCAATGTATCTTATCATGTCTGTATACCGTCGACCTCTAGCTAGAGCTTGGCGTAAT
CATGGTCATAGCTGTTTCCTGTGTGAAATTGTTATCCGCTCACAATTCCACACAACATACGAGCCGGAAG
CATAAAGGTAAGCCTGAATATTGAAAAAGGAAGAGTATGAGTATTCAACATTTCCGTGTCGCCCTTATTC
CCTTTTTTGCGGCATTTTGCCTTCCTGTTTTTGCTCACCCAGAAACGCTGGTGAAAGTAAAAGATGCTGA
AGATCAGTTGGGTGCACGAGTGGGTTACATCGAACTGGATCTCAACAGCGGTAAGATCCTTGAGAGTTTT
CGCCCCGAAGAACGTTTTCCAATGATGAGCACTTTTAAAGTTCTGCTATGTGGCGCGGTATTATCCCGTA
TTGACGCCGGGCAAGAGCAACTCGGTCGCCGCATACACTATTCTCAGAATGACTTGGTTGAGTACTCACC
AGTCACAGAAAAGCATCTTACGGATGGCATGACAGTAAGAGAATTATGCAGTGCTGCCATAACCATGAGT
GATAACACTGCGGCCAACTTACTTCTGACAACGATCGGAGGACCGAAGGAGCTAACCGCTTTTTTGCACA
ACATGGGGGATCATGTAACTCGCCTTGATCGTTGGGAACCGGAGCTGAATGAAGCCATACCAAACGACGA
GCGTGACACCACGATGCCTGTAGCAATGGCAACAACGTTGCGCAAACTATTAACTGGCGAACTACTTACT
CTAGCTTCCCGGCAACAATTAATAGACTGGATGGAGGCGGATAAAGTTGCAGGACCACTTCTGCGCTCGG
CCCTTCCGGCTGGCTGGTTTATTGCTGATAAATCTGGAGCCGGTGAGCGTGGGTCTCGCGGTATCATTGC
AGCACTGGGGCCAGATGGTAAGCCCTCCCGTATCGTAGTTATCTACACGACGGGGAGTCAGGCAACTATG
GATGAACGAAATAGACAGATCGCTGAGATAGGTGCCTCACTGATTAAGCATTGGTAA
Features (pLannotate 1.2.2; 20 found; start..end, strand, type, name):
    171..759     +  rep_origin     ori: high-copy-number ColE1/pMB1/pBR322/pUC origin of replication
    942..1034    +  CDS            lacI (fragment): lac repressor; lacI; The lac repressor binds to the lac operator to inhibit transcription in E. coli. This inhibition can be relieved by adding lactose or isopropyl-β-D-thiogalactopyranoside (IPTG).
   1047..1068    +  protein_bind   CAP binding site: CAP binding activates transcription in the presence of cAMP. E. coli catabolite activator protein
   1083..1113    +  promoter       lac promoter: promoter for the E. coli lac operon
   1121..1137    +  protein_bind   lac operator: The lac repressor binds to the lac operator to inhibit transcription in E. coli. This inhibition can be relieved by adding lactose or isopropyl-β-D-thiogalactopyranoside (IPTG). lac repressor encoded by lacI
   1181..1199    +  promoter       SP6 promoter: promoter for bacteriophage SP6 RNA polymerase
   1211..1229    +  promoter       T7 promoter: promoter for bacteriophage T7 RNA polymerase
   1360..1600    +  promoter       U6 promoter: RNA polymerase III promoter for human U6 snRNA
   1676..1830    +  CDS            lacZα (fragment): LacZα fragment of β-galactosidase; lacZ fragment
   1836..1935    -  misc_feature   bom (fragment): basis of mobility region from pBR322
   2037..2072    -  CDS            rop (fragment): Rop protein, which maintains plasmids at low copy number; rop
   2167..2257    +  promoter       AmpR promoter (fragment): bla
   2258..2551    +  promoter       SV40 promoter (fragment): SV40 enhancer and early promoter
   2600..3625    +  CDS            HygR: aminoglycoside phosphotransferase from E. coli; aph(4)-Ia; confers resistance to hygromycin
   3635..3760    +  CDS            ble (fragment): BLE_KLEPN - Experimental evidence at protein level: Swiss-Prot protein existence level 1. Binding protein with a strong affinity to the bleomycin family of antibiotics. Binds to CL990; an antimitotic-antibiotic compound. From Klebsiella pneumoniae.
   3755..3876    +  polyA_signal   SV40 poly(A) signal: SV40 polyadenylation signal
   3949..3965    -  protein_bind   lac operator: The lac repressor binds to the lac operator to inhibit transcription in E. coli. This inhibition can be relieved by adding lactose or isopropyl-β-D-thiogalactopyranoside (IPTG). lac repressor encoded by lacI
   3973..3997    -  promoter       lac promoter (fragment): promoter for the E. coli lac operon
   4007..4026    +  promoter       AmpR promoter (fragment): bla
   4027..4887    +  CDS            AmpR: β-lactamase; bla; confers resistance to ampicillin, carbenicillin, and related antibiotics
