[The description below was written by a language model from this plasmid's Addgene catalogue record and pLannotate feature annotations shown in this document.]
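Description:
pSilencer-Opa1 KO is a mammalian expression plasmid of about 4.9 kb, built on a pSilencer backbone and intended to produce a small interfering RNA against Opa1, the gene for a dynamin-related GTPase involved in mitochondrial inner-membrane fusion and cristae organisation. It is propagated in E. coli through a high-copy ColE1/pUC-type origin and selected with ampicillin via the β-lactamase gene. The annotation also picks up several cloning-vector remnants, including lac promoter and operator elements, fragments of lacI, lacZα, rop and bom, and SP6 and T7 phage promoters. These appear to be backbone leftovers rather than working parts of the design.

The functional silencing unit is driven by the human U6 promoter, an RNA polymerase III promoter commonly used to transcribe short hairpin RNAs with defined ends. Such hairpins are processed by the cellular RNAi machinery into siRNA. The hairpin insert itself is not annotated in the feature table; it presumably sits in the short unannotated stretch just downstream of U6. The record lists the targeting sequence as unknown and the species only as "Other", so the exact Opa1 target site and the organism it matches are not stated. A second cassette places a hygromycin resistance gene under an SV40 enhancer/early promoter fragment, followed by an SV40 polyadenylation signal. This allows transfected mammalian cells to be selected with hygromycin, for example to enrich for or derive stable knockdown populations.

Despite the "KO" in its name, the stated purpose and the features indicate RNAi-mediated knockdown of Opa1, not genomic knockout. The plasmid would typically be used to study the loss of Opa1 function in cultured cells.
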