Addgene plasmid #191949: pSilencer-Opa1 KO
Purpose: Expression of a siRNA that targets Opa1
Depositing lab: Luca Scorrano. Depositing organization: University of Padua.
Backbone
  Vector backbone: pSIlencer
  Vector type: Mammalian Expression
Growth in bacteria
  Bacterial resistance: Ampicillin, 100 μg/mL
  Growth temperature: 37°C
  Growth strain: DH5alpha
  Copy number: Unknown
Gene/Insert
  Gene/Insert name: Opa1
  gRNA/shRNA sequence: unknown
  Species: Other
  Cloning method: Unknown
Terms and licenses: Academic/Nonprofit Terms; Industry Terms: Not Available to Industry
How to cite: pSilencer-Opa1 KO was a gift from Luca Scorrano (Addgene plasmid # 191949 ; http://n2t.net/addgene:191949 ; RRID:Addgene_191949)
